Addgene plasmid #77731: IRAK2 gRNA (BRDN0001148674)
Purpose: 3rd generation lentiviral gRNA plasmid targeting human IRAK2
Depositing lab: John Doench & David Root. Depositing organization: Broad Institute. Publication: Optimized sgRNA design to maximize activity and minimize off-target effects of CRISPR-Cas9. Doench JG, Fusi N, Sullender M, Hegde M, Vaimberg EW, Donovan KF, Smith I, Tothova Z, Wilen C, Orchard R, Virgin HW, Listgarten J, Root DE. Nat Biotechnol. 2016 Jan 18. doi: 10.1038/nbt.3437. PubMed 26780180.
Backbone
  Vector backbone: lentiGuide-Puro
  Backbone manufacturer: Zhang Lab (Addgene plasmid # 52963)
  Vector type: Mammalian Expression, Lentiviral, CRISPR
  Selectable markers: Puromycin
Growth in bacteria
  Bacterial resistance: Ampicillin, 100 μg/mL
  Growth temperature: 37°C
  Growth strain: DH5alpha
  Copy number: High Copy
Gene/Insert
  Gene/Insert name: IRAK2 (alt names: IRAK2; NM_001570.3)
  gRNA/shRNA sequence: TTGAATCAGACGAAGTGGGG
  Species: H. sapiens (human)
  Entrez Gene: IRAK2 (a.k.a. IRAK-2)
  Promoter: hU6
  Cloning method: Unknown
  Sequencing primers: 5′ U6-F; 3′ pS2-R
Terms and licenses: Academic/Nonprofit Terms; Industry Terms: Not Available to Industry
Depositor comments: The gRNA was designed to target the following Genbank reference sequence(s): NM_001570.3. Note that this plasmid does NOT contain Cas9. It should be used in conjunction with lentiCas9-Blast (Addgene #52962) or otherwise with cell lines already expressing Cas9. Browse the full kinome gRNA library at http://www.addgene.org/pooled-library/broadgpp-human-kinome/ or visit http://www.broadinstitute.org/rnai/public/ for detailed protocols and information.
How to cite: IRAK2 gRNA (BRDN0001148674) was a gift from John Doench & David Root (Addgene plasmid # 77731 ; http://n2t.net/addgene:77731 ; RRID:Addgene_77731)
