[The description below was written by a language model from this plasmid's Addgene catalogue record and pLannotate feature annotations shown in this document.]
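Description:
IRAK2 gRNA (BRDN0001148674) is a third-generation lentiviral CRISPR guide plasmid built on the lentiGuide-Puro backbone and designed to target human IRAK2, with the guide designed against the gene's RefSeq transcript. It is propagated in E. coli through a high-copy ColE1/pUC-type origin with ampicillin selection (AmpR), and the backbone also carries an f1 origin, an SV40 origin and poly(A) signal, and remnants of lac, T7 and T3 cloning-vector elements.

The lentiviral cassette begins with an RSV promoter fused to a truncated HIV-1 5' LTR, which makes genomic RNA production Tat-independent. It is followed by the Ψ packaging signal with a gag fragment, the Rev response element for nuclear export of the unspliced genome, and a cPPT/CTS. It ends in a ΔU3 self-inactivating 3' LTR. Within this unit, a human U6 RNA polymerase III promoter drives the IRAK2-specific 20-nt spacer fused to the Streptococcus pyogenes Cas9 guide RNA scaffold. A separate EF-1α core promoter with its intron A expresses puromycin N-acetyltransferase for selection of transduced mammalian cells, and a downstream WPRE enhances transcript expression.

The plasmid does not encode Cas9, so it is meant to be used with a separate Cas9 lentivirus or in cell lines that already express Cas9, where delivery of the guide directs cleavage and knockout of IRAK2. The depositor's notes associate it with a human kinome gRNA collection, and the linked publication concerns optimized sgRNA design for high on-target activity and reduced off-target effects.
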