Features (pLannotate 1.2.2; 29 found; start..end, strand, type, name):
     14..80      +  CDS            small t antigen (fragment): SV40 (simian virus 40) small t antigen
    106..317     +  promoter       EF-1α core promoter: core promoter for human elongation factor EF-1α
    318..1256    +  intron         EF-1α intron A: intron upstream of the start codon of human EF-1α
   1278..1877    +  CDS            PuroR (fragment): puromycin N-acetyltransferase; pac from Streptomyces; confers resistance to puromycin
   1893..2481    +  misc_feature   WPRE: woodchuck hepatitis virus posttranscriptional regulatory element
   2532..2551    +  misc_feature   cPPT/CTS (fragment): central polypurine tract and central termination sequence of HIV-1
   2553..2786    +  LTR            3' LTR (ΔU3): self-inactivating 3' long terminal repeat (LTR) from HIV-1
   2864..2985    +  polyA_signal   SV40 poly(A) signal: SV40 polyadenylation signal
   3025..3160    +  rep_origin     SV40 ori: SV40 origin of replication
   3181..3199    -  promoter       T7 promoter: promoter for bacteriophage T7 RNA polymerase
   3207..3362    +  CDS            lacZα (fragment): LacZα fragment of β-galactosidase; lacZ fragment
   3367..3795    +  rep_origin     f1 ori (sequence partly withheld): f1 bacteriophage origin of replication; arrow indicates direction of (+) strand synthesis
   3848..3952    +  promoter       AmpR promoter: bla
   3953..4813    +  CDS            AmpR: β-lactamase; bla; confers resistance to ampicillin, carbenicillin, and related antibiotics
   4984..5572    +  rep_origin     ori: high-copy-number ColE1/pMB1/pBR322/pUC origin of replication
   5755..5847    +  CDS            lacI (fragment): lac repressor; lacI; The lac repressor binds to the lac operator to inhibit transcription in E. coli. This inhibition can be relieved by adding lactose or isopropyl-β-D-thiogalactopyranoside (IPTG).
   5860..5881    +  protein_bind   CAP binding site: CAP binding activates transcription in the presence of cAMP. E. coli catabolite activator protein
   5896..5926    +  promoter       lac promoter: promoter for the E. coli lac operon
   5934..5950    +  protein_bind   lac operator: The lac repressor binds to the lac operator to inhibit transcription in E. coli. This inhibition can be relieved by adding lactose or isopropyl-β-D-thiogalactopyranoside (IPTG). lac repressor encoded by lacI
   5995..6013    +  promoter       T3 promoter: promoter for bacteriophage T3 RNA polymerase
   6041..6267    +  promoter       RSV promoter: Rous sarcoma virus enhancer/promoter
   6268..6448    +  LTR            5' LTR (truncated): truncated 5' long terminal repeat (LTR) from HIV-1
   6495..6620    +  misc_feature   HIV-1 Ψ: packaging signal of human immunodeficiency virus type 1
   6604..6967    +  CDS            HIV-1 gag (fragment): gag protein from human immunodeficiency virus 1; gag
   7113..7346    +  misc_feature   RRE: The Rev response element (RRE) of HIV-1 allows for Rev-dependent mRNA export from the nucleus to the cytoplasm.
   7723..7749    +  CDS            Rev (fragment): human immunodeficiency virus 1 (HIV-1) Rev protein; rev; enhances nuclear export of unspliced and incompletely spliced viral mRNAs
   7753..7993    +  promoter       U6 promoter: RNA polymerase III promoter for human U6 snRNA
   8023..8098    +  misc_RNA       gRNA scaffold: guide RNA scaffold for the Streptococcus pyogenes CRISPR/Cas9 system
   8154..8271    +  misc_feature   cPPT/CTS: central polypurine tract and central termination sequence of HIV-1
>Addgene plasmid #77731 | IRAK2 gRNA (BRDN0001148674) | addgene full sequence | sequence record 188320 | Addgene Assembled Sequence
CCCGGGTGCAAAGATGGATAAAGTTTTAAACAGAGAGGAATCTTTGCAGCTAATGGACCTTCTAGGTCTT
GAAAGGAGTGGGAATTGGCTCCGGTGCCCGTCAGTGGGCAGAGCGCACATCGCCCACAGTCCCCGAGAAG
TTGGGGGGAGGGGTCGGCAATTGATCCGGTGCCTAGAGAAGGTGGCGCGGGGTAAACTGGGAAAGTGATG
TCGTGTACTGGCTCCGCCTTTTTCCCGAGGGTGGGGGAGAACCGTATATAAGTGCAGTAGTCGCCGTGAA
CGTTCTTTTTCGCAACGGGTTTGCCGCCAGAACACAGGTAAGTGCCGTGTGTGGTTCCCGCGGGCCTGGC
CTCTTTACGGGTTATGGCCCTTGCGTGCCTTGAATTACTTCCACCTGGCTGCAGTACGTGATTCTTGATC
CCGAGCTTCGGGTTGGAAGTGGGTGGGAGAGTTCGAGGCCTTGCGCTTAAGGAGCCCCTTCGCCTCGTGC
TTGAGTTGAGGCCTGGCCTGGGCGCTGGGGCCGCCGCGTGCGAATCTGGTGGCACCTTCGCGCCTGTCTC
GCTGCTTTCGATAAGTCTCTAGCCATTTAAAATTTTTGATGACCTGCTGCGACGCTTTTTTTCTGGCAAG
ATAGTCTTGTAAATGCGGGCCAAGATCTGCACACTGGTATTTCGGTTTTTGGGGCCGCGGGCGGCGACGG
GGCCCGTGCGTCCCAGCGCACATGTTCGGCGAGGCGGGGCCTGCGAGCGCGGCCACCGAGAATCGGACGG
GGGTAGTCTCAAGCTGGCCGGCCTGCTCTGGTGCCTGGCCTCGCGCCGCCGTGTATCGCCCCGCCCTGGG
CGGCAAGGCTGGCCCGGTCGGCACCAGTTGCGTGAGCGGAAAGATGGCCGCTTCCCGGCCCTGCTGCAGG
GAGCTCAAAATGGAGGACGCGGCGCTCGGGAGAGCGGGCGGGTGAGTCACCCACACAAAGGAAAAGGGCC
TTTCCGTCCTCAGCCGTCGCTTCATGTGACTCCACGGAGTACCGGGCGCCGTCCAGGCACCTCGATTAGT
TCTCGAGCTTTTGGAGTACGTCGTCTTTAGGTTGGGGGGAGGGGTTTTATGCGATGGAGTTTCCCCACAC
TGAGTGGGTGGAGACTGAAGTTAGGCCAGCTTGGCACTTGATGTAATTCTCCTTGGAATTTGCCCTTTTT
GAGTTTGGATCTTGGTTCATTCTCAAGCCTCAGACAGTGGTTCAAAGTTTTTTTCTTCCATTTCAGGTGT
CGTGACGTACGGCCACCATGACCGAGTACAAGCCCACGGTGCGCCTCGCCACCCGCGACGACGTCCCCAG
GGCCGTACGCACCCTCGCCGCCGCGTTCGCCGACTACCCCGCCACGCGCCACACCGTCGATCCGGACCGC
CACATCGAGCGGGTCACCGAGCTGCAAGAACTCTTCCTCACGCGCGTCGGGCTCGACATCGGCAAGGTGT
GGGTCGCGGACGACGGCGCCGCCGTGGCGGTCTGGACCACGCCGGAGAGCGTCGAAGCGGGGGCGGTGTT
CGCCGAGATCGGCCCGCGCATGGCCGAGTTGAGCGGTTCCCGGCTGGCCGCGCAGCAACAGATGGAAGGC
CTCCTGGCGCCGCACCGGCCCAAGGAGCCCGCGTGGTTCCTGGCCACCGTCGGAGTCTCGCCCGACCACC
AGGGCAAGGGTCTGGGCAGCGCCGTCGTGCTCCCCGGAGTGGAGGCGGCCGAGCGCGCCGGGGTGCCCGC
CTTCCTGGAGACCTCCGCGCCCCGCAACCTCCCCTTCTACGAGCGGCTCGGCTTCACCGTCACCGCCGAC
GTCGAGGTGCCCGAAGGACCGCGCACCTGGTGCATGACCCGCAAGCCCGGTGCCTGAACGCGTTAAGTCG
ACAATCAACCTCTGGATTACAAAATTTGTGAAAGATTGACTGGTATTCTTAACTATGTTGCTCCTTTTAC
GCTATGTGGATACGCTGCTTTAATGCCTTTGTATCATGCTATTGCTTCCCGTATGGCTTTCATTTTCTCC
TCCTTGTATAAATCCTGGTTGCTGTCTCTTTATGAGGAGTTGTGGCCCGTTGTCAGGCAACGTGGCGTGG
TGTGCACTGTGTTTGCTGACGCAACCCCCACTGGTTGGGGCATTGCCACCACCTGTCAGCTCCTTTCCGG
GACTTTCGCTTTCCCCCTCCCTATTGCCACGGCGGAACTCATCGCCGCCTGCCTTGCCCGCTGCTGGACA
GGGGCTCGGCTGTTGGGCACTGACAATTCCGTGGTGTTGTCGGGGAAATCATCGTCCTTTCCTTGGCTGC
TCGCCTGTGTTGCCACCTGGATTCTGCGCGGGACGTCCTTCTGCTACGTCCCTTCGGCCCTCAATCCAGC
GGACCTTCCTTCCCGCGGCCTGCTGCCGGCTCTGCGGCCTCTTCCGCGTCTTCGCCTTCGCCCTCAGACG
AGTCGGATCTCCCTTTGGGCCGCCTCCCCGCGTCGACTTTAAGACCAATGACTTACAAGGCAGCTGTAGA
TCTTAGCCACTTTTTAAAAGAAAAGGGGGGACTGGAAGGGCTAATTCACTCCCAACGAAGACAAGATCTG
CTTTTTGCTTGTACTGGGTCTCTCTGGTTAGACCAGATCTGAGCCTGGGAGCTCTCTGGCTAACTAGGGA
ACCCACTGCTTAAGCCTCAATAAAGCTTGCCTTGAGTGCTTCAAGTAGTGTGTGCCCGTCTGTTGTGTGA
CTCTGGTAACTAGAGATCCCTCAGACCCTTTTAGTCAGTGTGGAAAATCTCTAGCAGTACGTATAGTAGT
TCATGTCATCTTATTATTCAGTATTTATAACTTGCAAAGAAATGAATATCAGAGAGTGAGAGGAACTTGT
TTATTGCAGCTTATAATGGTTACAAATAAAGCAATAGCATCACAAATTTCACAAATAAAGCATTTTTTTC
ACTGCATTCTAGTTGTGGTTTGTCCAAACTCATCAATGTATCTTATCATGTCTGGCTCTAGCTATCCCGC
CCCTAACTCCGCCCATCCCGCCCCTAACTCCGCCCAGTTCCGCCCATTCTCCGCCCCATGGCTGACTAAT
TTTTTTTATTTATGCAGAGGCCGAGGCCGCCTCGGCCTCTGAGCTATTCCAGAAGTAGTGAGGAGGCTTT
TTTGGAGGCCTAGGGACGTACCCAATTCGCCCTATAGTGAGTCGTATTACGCGCGCTCACTGGCCGTCGT
TTTACAACGTCGTGACTGGGAAAACCCTGGCGTTACCCAACTTAATCGCCTTGCAGCACATCCCCCTTTC
GCCAGCTGGCGTAATAGCGAAGAGGCCCGCACCGATCGCCCTTCCCAACAGTTGCGCAGCCTGAATGGCG
AATGGG
[124 nt withheld, positions 3367-3490]
C
[91 nt withheld, positions 3492-3582]
A
[49 nt withheld, positions 3584-3632]
CCTTTGACGTTGGAGTCCACGTTCTTT
[37 nt withheld, positions 3660-3696]
ACCCTATCTCGGTCTATTCTTTTGATTTATAAGGGATTTTGCCGATTTCGGCCTATTGGTTAAAAAATGA
GCTGATTTAACAAAAATTTAACGCGAATTTTAACAAAATATTAACGCTTACAATTTAGGTGGCACTTTTC
GGGGAAATGTGCGCGGAACCCCTATTTGTTTATTTTTCTAAATACATTCAAATATGTATCCGCTCATGAG
ACAATAACCCTGATAAATGCTTCAATAATATTGAAAAAGGAAGAGTATGAGTATTCAACATTTCCGTGTC
GCCCTTATTCCCTTTTTTGCGGCATTTTGCCTTCCTGTTTTTGCTCACCCAGAAACGCTGGTGAAAGTAA
AAGATGCTGAAGATCAGTTGGGTGCACGAGTGGGTTACATCGAACTGGATCTCAACAGCGGTAAGATCCT
TGAGAGTTTTCGCCCCGAAGAACGTTTTCCAATGATGAGCACTTTTAAAGTTCTGCTATGTGGCGCGGTA
TTATCCCGTATTGACGCCGGGCAAGAGCAACTCGGTCGCCGCATACACTATTCTCAGAATGACTTGGTTG
AGTACTCACCAGTCACAGAAAAGCATCTTACGGATGGCATGACAGTAAGAGAATTATGCAGTGCTGCCAT
AACCATGAGTGATAACACTGCGGCCAACTTACTTCTGACAACGATCGGAGGACCGAAGGAGCTAACCGCT
TTTTTGCACAACATGGGGGATCATGTAACTCGCCTTGATCGTTGGGAACCGGAGCTGAATGAAGCCATAC
CAAACGACGAGCGTGACACCACGATGCCTGTAGCAATGGCAACAACGTTGCGCAAACTATTAACTGGCGA
ACTACTTACTCTAGCTTCCCGGCAACAATTAATAGACTGGATGGAGGCGGATAAAGTTGCAGGACCACTT
CTGCGCTCGGCCCTTCCGGCTGGCTGGTTTATTGCTGATAAATCTGGAGCCGGTGAGCGTGGGTCTCGCG
GTATCATTGCAGCACTGGGGCCAGATGGTAAGCCCTCCCGTATCGTAGTTATCTACACGACGGGGAGTCA
GGCAACTATGGATGAACGAAATAGACAGATCGCTGAGATAGGTGCCTCACTGATTAAGCATTGGTAACTG
TCAGACCAAGTTTACTCATATATACTTTAGATTGATTTAAAACTTCATTTTTAATTTAAAAGGATCTAGG
TGAAGATCCTTTTTGATAATCTCATGACCAAAATCCCTTAACGTGAGTTTTCGTTCCACTGAGCGTCAGA
CCCCGTAGAAAAGATCAAAGGATCTTCTTGAGATCCTTTTTTTCTGCGCGTAATCTGCTGCTTGCAAACA
AAAAAACCACCGCTACCAGCGGTGGTTTGTTTGCCGGATCAAGAGCTACCAACTCTTTTTCCGAAGGTAA
CTGGCTTCAGCAGAGCGCAGATACCAAATACTGTTCTTCTAGTGTAGCCGTAGTTAGGCCACCACTTCAA
GAACTCTGTAGCACCGCCTACATACCTCGCTCTGCTAATCCTGTTACCAGTGGCTGCTGCCAGTGGCGAT
AAGTCGTGTCTTACCGGGTTGGACTCAAGACGATAGTTACCGGATAAGGCGCAGCGGTCGGGCTGAACGG
GGGGTTCGTGCACACAGCCCAGCTTGGAGCGAACGACCTACACCGAACTGAGATACCTACAGCGTGAGCT
ATGAGAAAGCGCCACGCTTCCCGAAGGGAGAAAGGCGGACAGGTATCCGGTAAGCGGCAGGGTCGGAACA
GGAGAGCGCACGAGGGAGCTTCCAGGGGGAAACGCCTGGTATCTTTATAGTCCTGTCGGGTTTCGCCACC
TCTGACTTGAGCGTCGATTTTTGTGATGCTCGTCAGGGGGGCGGAGCCTATGGAAAAACGCCAGCAACGC
GGCCTTTTTACGGTTCCTGGCCTTTTGCTGGCCTTTTGCTCACATGTTCTTTCCTGCGTTATCCCCTGAT
TCTGTGGATAACCGTATTACCGCCTTTGAGTGAGCTGATACCGCTCGCCGCAGCCGAACGACCGAGCGCA
GCGAGTCAGTGAGCGAGGAAGCGGAAGAGCGCCCAATACGCAAACCGCCTCTCCCCGCGCGTTGGCCGAT
TCATTAATGCAGCTGGCACGACAGGTTTCCCGACTGGAAAGCGGGCAGTGAGCGCAACGCAATTAATGTG
AGTTAGCTCACTCATTAGGCACCCCAGGCTTTACACTTTATGCTTCCGGCTCGTATGTTGTGTGGAATTG
TGAGCGGATAACAATTTCACACAGGAAACAGCTATGACCATGATTACGCCAAGCGCGCAATTAACCCTCA
CTAAAGGGAACAAAAGCTGGAGCTGCAAGCTTAATGTAGTCTTATGCAATACTCTTGTAGTCTTGCAACA
TGGTAACGATGAGTTAGCAACATGCCTTACAAGGAGAGAAAAAGCACCGTGCATGCCGATTGGTGGAAGT
AAGGTGGTACGATCGTGCCTTATTAGGAAGGCAACAGACGGGTCTGACATGGATTGGACGAACCACTGAA
TTGCCGCATTGCAGAGATATTGTATTTAAGTGCCTAGCTCGATACATAAACGGGTCTCTCTGGTTAGACC
AGATCTGAGCCTGGGAGCTCTCTGGCTAACTAGGGAACCCACTGCTTAAGCCTCAATAAAGCTTGCCTTG
AGTGCTTCAAGTAGTGTGTGCCCGTCTGTTGTGTGACTCTGGTAACTAGAGATCCCTCAGACCCTTTTAG
TCAGTGTGGAAAATCTCTAGCAGTGGCGCCCGAACAGGGACTTGAAAGCGAAAGGGAAACCAGAGGAGCT
CTCTCGACGCAGGACTCGGCTTGCTGAAGCGCGCACGGCAAGAGGCGAGGGGCGGCGACTGGTGAGTACG
CCAAAAATTTTGACTAGCGGAGGCTAGAAGGAGAGAGATGGGTGCGAGAGCGTCAGTATTAAGCGGGGGA
GAATTAGATCGCGATGGGAAAAAATTCGGTTAAGGCCAGGGGGAAAGAAAAAATATAAATTAAAACATAT
AGTATGGGCAAGCAGGGAGCTAGAACGATTCGCAGTTAATCCTGGCCTGTTAGAAACATCAGAAGGCTGT
AGACAAATACTGGGACAGCTACAACCATCCCTTCAGACAGGATCAGAAGAACTTAGATCATTATATAATA
CAGTAGCAACCCTCTATTGTGTGCATCAAAGGATAGAGATAAAAGACACCAAGGAAGCTTTAGACAAGAT
AGAGGAAGAGCAAAACAAAAGTAAGACCACCGCACAGCAAGCGGCCGCTGATCTTCAGACCTGGAGGAGG
AGATATGAGGGACAATTGGAGAAGTGAATTATATAAATATAAAGTAGTAAAAATTGAACCATTAGGAGTA
GCACCCACCAAGGCAAAGAGAAGAGTGGTGCAGAGAGAAAAAAGAGCAGTGGGAATAGGAGCTTTGTTCC
TTGGGTTCTTGGGAGCAGCAGGAAGCACTATGGGCGCAGCGTCAATGACGCTGACGGTACAGGCCAGACA
ATTATTGTCTGGTATAGTGCAGCAGCAGAACAATTTGCTGAGGGCTATTGAGGCGCAACAGCATCTGTTG
CAACTCACAGTCTGGGGCATCAAGCAGCTCCAGGCAAGAATCCTGGCTGTGGAAAGATACCTAAAGGATC
AACAGCTCCTGGGGATTTGGGGTTGCTCTGGAAAACTCATTTGCACCACTGCTGTGCCTTGGAATGCTAG
TTGGAGTAATAAATCTCTGGAACAGATTTGGAATCACACGACCTGGATGGAGTGGGACAGAGAAATTAAC
AATTACACAAGCTTAATACACTCCTTAATTGAAGAATCGCAAAACCAGCAAGAAAAGAATGAACAAGAAT
TATTGGAATTAGATAAATGGGCAAGTTTGTGGAATTGGTTTAACATAACAAATTGGCTGTGGTATATAAA
ATTATTCATAATGATAGTAGGAGGCTTGGTAGGTTTAAGAATAGTTTTTGCTGTACTTTCTATAGTGAAT
AGAGTTAGGCAGGGATATTCACCATTATCGTTTCAGACCCACCTCCCAACCCCGAGGGGACCCAGAGAGG
GCCTATTTCCCATGATTCCTTCATATTTGCATATACGATACAAGGCTGTTAGAGAGATAATTAGAATTAA
TTTGACTGTAAACACAAAGATATTAGTACAAAATACGTGACGTAGAAAGTAATAATTTCTTGGGTAGTTT
GCAGTTTTAAAATTATGTTTTAAAATGGACTATCATATGCTTACCGTAACTTGAAAGTATTTCGATTTCT
TGGCTTTATATATCTTGTGGAAAGGACGAAACACCGTTGAATCAGACGAAGTGGGGGTTTTAGAGCTAGA
AATAGCAAGTTAAAATAAGGCTAGTCCGTTATCAACTTGAAAAAGTGGCACCGAGTCGGTGCTTTTTTAA
GCTTGGCGTAACTAGATCTTGAGACAAATGGCAGTATTCATCCACAATTTTAAAAGAAAAGGGGGGATTG
GGGGGTACAGTGCAGGGGAAAGAATAGTAGACATAATAGCAACAGACATACAAACTAAAGAATTACAAAA
ACAAATTACAAAAATTCAAAATTTTCGGGTTTATTACAGGGACAGCAGAGATCCACTTTGGCGCCGGCTC
GAGGGGG
