>Addgene plasmid #77731 | IRAK2 gRNA (BRDN0001148674) | depositor partial sequence | sequence record 145191 | Target Sequence
TTGAATCAGACGAAGTGGGG
