>Addgene plasmid #77731 | IRAK2 gRNA (BRDN0001148674) | addgene partial sequence | sequence record 188319 | hU6-F
AGAAAGTAATAATTTCTTGGGTAGTTTGCAGTTTTAAAATTATGTTTTAAAATGGACTATCATATGCTTA
CCGTAACTTGAAAGTATTTCGATTTCTTGGCTTTATATATCTTGTGGAAAGGACGAAACACCGTTGAATC
AGACGAAGTGGGGGTTTTAGAGCTAGAAATAGCAAGTTAAAATAAGGCTAGTCCGTTATCAACTTGAAAA
AGTGGCACCGAGTCGGTGCTTTTTTAAGCTTGGCGTAACTAGATCTTGAGACAAATGGCAGTATTCATCC
ACAATTTTAAAAGAAAAGGGGGGATTGGGGGGTACAGTGCAGGGGAAAGAATAGTAGACATAATAGCAAC
AGACATACAAACTAAAGAATTACAAAAACAAATTACAAAAATTCAAAATTTTCGGGTTTATTACAGGGAC
AGCAGAGATCCACTTTGGCGCCGGCTCGAGGGGGCCCGGGTGCAAAGATGGATAAAGTTTTAAACAGAGA
GGAATCTTTGCAGCTAATGGACCTTCTAGGTCTTGAAAGGAGTGGGAATTGGCTCCGGTGCCCGTCAGTG
GGCAGAGCGC
